>Addgene plasmid #243836 | pBSKa1_FRTcamFRT | addgene full sequence | sequence record 488057 | Addgene NGS Result
CGTCTCAGGAGATTCCGGGGATCCGTCGACCTGCAGTTCGAAGTTCCTATTCTCTAGAAAGTATAGGAAC
TTCAGAGCGCTTTTGAAGCTCACGTGATCGGCACGTAAGAGGTTCCAACTTTCACCATAATGAAATAAGA
TCACTACCGGGCGTATTTTTTGAGTTATAGAGATTTTCAGGAGCTAAGGAAGCTAAAATGGAGAAAAAAA
TCACTGGATATACAACCGTTGATATATACCAATGGCATCGTAAAGAACATTTTGAGGCATTTCAGTCAGT
TGCTCAATGTACCTATAACCAGACCGTTCAGCTGGATATTACGGCCTTTTTAAAGACCGTAAAGAAAAAT
AAGCACAAGTTTTATCCGGCCTTTATTCACATTCTTGCCCGCCTGATGAATGCTCATCCGGAATTCCGTA
TGGCAATGAAAGACGGTGAGCTGGTGATATGGGATAGTGTTCACCCTTGTTACACCGTTTTCCATGAGCA
AACTGAAACGTTTTCATCGCTCTGGAGTGAATACCACGACGATTTCCGGCAGTTTCTACACATATATTCG
CAAGATGTGGCGTGTTACGGTGAAAACCTGGCCTATTTCCCTAAAGGGTTTATTGAGAATATGTTTTTCG
TGTCAGCCAATCCCTGGGTGAGTTTCACCAGTTTTGATTTAAACGTGGCCAATATGGACAACTTCTTCGC
CCCCGTTTTCACCATGGGCAAATATTATACGCAAGGCGACAAGGTGCTGATGCCGCTGGCGATTCAGGTT
CATCATGCCGTTTGTGATGGCTTCCATGTCGGCAGAATGCTTAATGAATTACAACAGTACTGCGATGAGT
GGCAGGGCGGGGCGTAATAAGGGGATCTTGAAGTTCCTATTCCGAAGTTCCTATTCTCTAGAAAGTATAG
GAACTTCGAAGCAGCTCCAGCCTACACGCTGTCATGAGACGAATTCTGACACGGTTATCCACAGAATCAG
GGGATAACGCAGGAAAGAACATGTGAGCAAAAGGCCAGCAAAAGGCCAGGAACCGTAAAAAGGCCGCGTT
GCTGGCGTTTTTCCATAGGCTCCGCCCCCCTGACGAGCATCACAAAAATCGACGCTCAAGTCAGAGGTGG
CGAAACCCGACAGGACTATAAAGATACCAGGCGTTTCCCCCTGGAAGCTCCCTCGTGCGCTCTCCTGTTC
CGACCCTGCCGCTTACCGGATACCTGTCCGCCTTTCTCCCTTCGGGAAGCGTGGCGCTTTCTCATAGCTC
ACGCTGTAGGTATCTCAGTTCGGTGTAGGTCGTTCGCTCCAAGCTGGGCTGTGTGCACGAACCCCCCGTT
CAGCCCGACCGCTGCGCCTTATCCGGTAACTATCGTCTTGAGTCCAACCCGGTAAGACACGACTTATCGC
CACTGGCAGCAGCCACTGGTAACAGGATTAGCAGAGCGAGGTATGTAGGCGGTGCTACAGAGTTCTTGAA
GTGGTGGCCTAACTACGGCTACACTAGAAGAACAGTATTTGGTATCTGCGCTCTGCTGAAGCCAGTTACC
TTCGGAAAAAGAGTTGGTAGCTCTTGATCCGGCAAACAAACCACCGCTGGTAGCGGTGGTTTTTTTGTTT
GCAAGCAGCAGATTACGCGCAGAAAAAAAGGATCTCAAGAAGATCCTTTGATCTTTTCTACGGGGTCTGA
CGCTCAGTGGAACGAAAACTCACGTTAAGGGATTTTGGTCATGAGATTATCAAAAAGGATCTTCACCTAG
ATCCTTTTGTGATGATCGGCACGTAAGAGGTTCCAACTTTCACCATAATGAAATAAGATCACTACCGGGC
GTATTTTTTGAGTTATCGAGATTTTCAGGAGCTAAGGAAGCTAAAATGAGCCATATTCAACGGGAAACGT
CTTGCTCAAGGCCGCGATTAAATTCCAACATGGATGCTGATTTATATGGGTATAAATGGGCTCGCGATAA
TGTCGGGCAATCAGGTGCGACAATCTACCGATTGTATGGGAAGCCCGATGCGCCAGAGTTGTTTCTGAAA
CATGGCAAAGGTAGCGTTGCCAATGATGTTACAGATGAGATGGTCAGACTAAACTGGCTGACGGAATTTA
TGCCTCTTCCGACCATCAAGCATTTTATCCGTACTCCTGATGATGCATGGTTACTCACCACTGCGATCCC
AGGGAAAACAGCATTCCAGGTATTAGAAGAATATCCTGATTCAGGTGAAAATATTGTTGATGCGCTGGCA
GTGTTCCTGCGCCGGTTGCATTCGATTCCTGTTTGTAATTGTCCTTTTAACAGCGATCGCGTATTTCGAC
TCGCTCAGGCGCAATCACGAATGAATAACGGTTTGGTTGATGCGAGTGATTTTGATGACGAGCGTAATGG
CTGGCCTGTTGAACAAGTCTGGAAAGAAATGCATAAACTTTTGCCATTCTCACCGGATTCAGTCGTCACT
CATGGTGATTTCTCACTTGATAACCTTATTTTTGACGAGGGGAAATTAATAGGTTGTATTGATGTTGGAC
GAGTCGGAATCGCAGACCGATACCAGGATCTTGCCATCCTATGGAACTGCCTCGGTGAGTTTTCTCCTTC
ATTACAGAAACGGCTTTTTCAAAAATATGGTATTGATAATCCTGATATGAATAAATTGCAGTTTCATTTG
ATGCTCGATGAGTTTTTCTGATTTTTTTTAAGGCAGTTATTGGTGCCCTTAAACGCCTGGTTGCTACGCC
TGAATAAGTGATAATAAGCGGATGAATGGCAGAAATTCGATGATAAGCTGTCAAACATGATGT
[125 nt withheld, positions 2794-2918]
C
[91 nt withheld, positions 2920-3010]
AGGGTGATGGTTCACGTAGTGGGCCAGCGCCCTGATAGACGGTTTTTCGCCCTTTGACGTTGGAGTCCAC
GTTCTTT
[37 nt withheld, positions 3088-3124]
ACCCTATCTCGGTCTATTCTTTTGATTTATAAGGGATTTTGCCGATTTCGGCCTATTGGTTAAAAAATGA
GCTGATTTAACAAAAATTTAACGCGAATTTTAACAAAATATTAACGCTTACAATTTTAACGAATT
Features (pLannotate 1.2.2; 9 found; start..end, strand, type, name):
     40..73      +  protein_bind   FRT (minimal): supports FLP-mediated excision but not integration (Turan and Bode, 2011) FLP recombinase from the Saccharomyces cerevisiae 2μ plasmid
     95..197     +  promoter       cat promoter: promoter of the E. coli cat gene encoding chloramphenicol acetyltransferase
    198..857     +  CDS            CmR: chloramphenicol acetyltransferase; cat; confers resistance to chloramphenicol
    870..917     +  protein_bind   FRT: FLP-mediated recombination occurs in the 8-bp core sequence TCTAGAAA (Turan and Bode, 2011). FLP recombinase from the Saccharomyces cerevisiae 2μ plasmid
   1060..1648    -  rep_origin     ori: high-copy-number ColE1/pMB1/pBR322/pUC origin of replication
   1763..1865    +  promoter       cat promoter: promoter of the E. coli cat gene encoding chloramphenicol acetyltransferase
   1866..2679    +  CDS            KanR (fragment): aminoglycoside phosphotransferase; aph(3')-Ia; confers resistance to kanamycin in bacteria or G418 (Geneticin®) in eukaryotes
   2767..2784    -  promoter       tet promoter (fragment): E. coli promoter for tetracycline efflux protein gene
   2795..3250    +  rep_origin     f1 ori (sequence partly withheld): f1 bacteriophage origin of replication; arrow indicates direction of (+) strand synthesis
