[The description below was written by a language model from this plasmid's Addgene catalogue record and pLannotate feature annotations shown in this document.]
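Description:
pBSKa1_FRTcamFRT is a small (about 3.3 kb) bacterial plasmid from a GoldenBraid2.0 toolkit developed for E. coli and other enteric bacteria. It is built on a pBSK backbone and was assembled by Golden Gate cloning. It replicates at high copy from a ColE1/pUC-type origin and is selected with kanamycin. The resistance comes from an aph(3')-Ia aminoglycoside phosphotransferase gene, annotated as a fragment, which the feature table places directly downstream of a second copy of the cat promoter. The backbone also carries an f1 bacteriophage origin, which in principle allows single-stranded DNA production, and a short annotated remnant of a tet promoter that is probably only backbone residue.

The payload is a 929 bp synthetic cassette in which the chloramphenicol acetyltransferase gene (cat, CmR) is driven by its native cat promoter. The cassette is bracketed by two FRT sites in the same orientation, a minimal FRT upstream and a longer FRT downstream. Because the sites are direct repeats, Flp recombinase from the yeast 2μ plasmid can excise the intervening marker and leave a single FRT scar. This allows chloramphenicol selection to be applied and the marker later removed.

The cassette is formatted in the GoldenBraid grammar of an already assembled transcription unit, and the "a1" in the name presumably denotes an alpha-level vector. It can therefore be combined with another transcription unit in an omega-level assembly, pairing a gene of interest with a removable selection marker. The record does not state specific downstream applications, though such cassettes are generally useful wherever a selectable marker needs to be recycled or eliminated after construction.
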