Addgene plasmid #243836: pBSKa1_FRTcamFRT
Purpose: GoldenBraid2.0 Flp recombinase excisable antibiotic resistance cassette in the grammar of an assembled transcription unit. May be omega-assembled with another transcription unit.
Depositing lab: Christophe Herman. Depositing organization: Baylor College of Medicine. Publication: GoldenBraid2.0 E. coli: a comprehensive and characterized toolkit for enterics. Cooke MB, Welch KT, Ramirez LD, Wen AX, Marciano DC, Herman C. Synth Biol (Oxf). 2025 Aug 14;10(1):ysaf015. doi: 10.1093/synbio/ysaf015. eCollection 2025. PubMed 40927394.
Backbone
  Vector backbone: pBSK
  Vector type: Bacterial Expression
Growth in bacteria
  Bacterial resistance: Kanamycin, 50 μg/mL
  Growth temperature: 37°C
  Growth strain: DH5alpha
  Copy number: High Copy
Gene/Insert
  Gene/Insert name: cat
  Species: Synthetic
  Insert size (bp): 929
  Cloning method: Golden Gate
Terms and licenses: Academic/Nonprofit Terms; Industry Terms: Not Available to Industry
How to cite: pBSKa1_FRTcamFRT was a gift from Christophe Herman (Addgene plasmid # 243836 ; http://n2t.net/addgene:243836 ; RRID:Addgene_243836)
